>Addgene plasmid #54616 | AmCyan1-N1 | addgene full sequence | sequence record 244042 | Addgene NGS Result
GATAACCGTATTACCGCCATGCATTAGTTATTAATAGTAATCAATTACGGGGTCATTAGTTCATAGCCCA
TATATGGAGTTCCGCGTTACATAACTTACGGTAAATGGCCCGCCTGGCTGACCGCCCAACGACCCCCGCC
CATTGACGTCAATAATGACGTATGTTCCCATAGTAACGCCAATAGGGACTTTCCATTGACGTCAATGGGT
GGAGTATTTACGGTAAACTGCCCACTTGGCAGTACATCAAGTGTATCATATGCCAAGTACGCCCCCTATT
GACGTCAATGACGGTAAATGGCCCGCCTGGCATTATGCCCAGTACATGACCTTATGGGACTTTCCTACTT
GGCAGTACATCTACGTATTAGTCATCGCTATTACCATGGTGATGCGGTTTTGGCAGTACATCAATGGGCG
TGGATAGCGGTTTGACTCACGGGGATTTCCAAGTCTCCACCCCATTGACGTCAATGGGAGTTTGTTTTGG
CACCAAAATCAACGGGACTTTCCAAAATGTCGTAACAACTCCGCCCCATTGACGCAAATGGGCGGTAGGC
GTGTACGGTGGGAGGTCTATATAAGCAGAGCTGGTTTAGTGAACCGTCAGATCCGCTAGCGCTACCGGAC
TCAGATCTCGAGCTCAAGCTTCGAATTCTGCAGTCGACGGTACCGCGGGCCCGGGATCCACCGGTCGCCA
CCATGGCCCTGTCCAACAAGTTCATCGGCGACGACATGAAGATGACCTACCACATGGACGGCTGCGTGAA
CGGCCACTACTTCACCGTGAAGGGCGAGGGCAGCGGCAAGCCCTACGAGGGCACCCAGACCTCCACCTTC
AAGGTGACCATGGCCAACGGCGGCCCCCTGGCCTTCTCCTTCGACATCCTGTCCACCGTGTTCATGTACG
GCAACCGCTGCTTCACCGCCTACCCCACCAGCATGCCCGACTACTTCAAGCAGGCCTTCCCCGACGGCAT
GTCCTACGAGAGAACCTTCACCTACGAGGACGGCGGCGTGGCCACCGCCAGCTGGGAGATCAGCCTGAAG
GGCAACTGCTTCGAGCACAAGTCCACCTTCCACGGCGTGAACTTCCCCGCCGACGGCCCCGTGATGGCCA
AGAAGACCACCGGCTGGGACCCCTCCTTCGAGAAGATGACCGTGTGCGACGGCATCTTGAAGGGCGACGT
GACCGCCTTCCTGATGCTGCAGGGCGGCGGCAACTACAGATGCCAGTTCCACACCTCCTACAAGACCAAG
AAGCCCGTGACCATGCCCCCCAACCACGTGGTGGAGCACCGCATCGCCAGAACCGACCTGGACAAGGGCG
GCAACAGCGTGCAGCTGACCGAGCACGCCGTGGCCCACATCACCTCCGTGGTGCCCTTCTAAGCGGCCGC
GACTCTAGATCATAATCAGCCATACCACATTTGTAGAGGTTTTACTTGCTTTAAAAAACCTCCCACACCT
CCCCCTGAACCTGAAACATAAAATGAATGCAATTGTTGTTGTTAACTTGTTTATTGCAGCTTATAATGGT
TACAAATAAAGCAATAGCATCACAAATTTCACAAATAAAGCATTTTTTTCACTGCATTCTAGTTGTGGTT
TGTCCAAACTCATCAATGTATCTTAAGGCGTAAATTGTAAGCGTTAATATTTTGTTAAAATTCGCGTTAA
ATTTTTGTTAAATCAGCTCATTTTTTAACCAATAGGCCGAAATCGGCAAAATCCCTTATAAATCAAAAGA
ATAGACCGAGATAGGGT
[37 nt withheld, positions 1768-1804]
AAAGAACGTGGACTCCAACGTCAAAGG
[49 nt withheld, positions 1832-1880]
T
[91 nt withheld, positions 1882-1972]
G
[124 nt withheld, positions 1974-2097]
CAGGTGGCACTTTTCGGGGAAATGTGCGCGGAACCCCTATTTGTTTATTTTTCTAAATACATTCAAATAT
GTATCCGCTCATGAGACAATAACCCTGATAAATGCTTCAATAATATTGAAAAAGGAAGAGTCCTGAGGCG
GAAAGAACCAGCTGTGGAATGTGTGTCAGTTAGGGTGTGGAAAGTCCCCAGGCTCCCCAGCAGGCAGAAG
TATGCAAAGCATGCATCTCAATTAGTCAGCAACCAGGTGTGGAAAGTCCCCAGGCTCCCCAGCAGGCAGA
AGTATGCAAAGCATGCATCTCAATTAGTCAGCAACCATAGTCCCGCCCCTAACTCCGCCCATCCCGCCCC
TAACTCCGCCCAGTTCCGCCCATTCTCCGCCCCATGGCTGACTAATTTTTTTTATTTATGCAGAGGCCGA
GGCCGCCTCGGCCTCTGAGCTATTCCAGAAGTAGTGAGGAGGCTTTTTTGGAGGCCTAGGCTTTTGCAAA
GATCGATCAAGAGACAGGATGAGGATCGTTTCGCATGATTGAACAAGATGGATTGCACGCAGGTTCTCCG
GCCGCTTGGGTGGAGAGGCTATTCGGCTATGACTGGGCACAACAGACAATCGGCTGCTCTGATGCCGCCG
TGTTCCGGCTGTCAGCGCAGGGGCGCCCGGTTCTTTTTGTCAAGACCGACCTGTCCGGTGCCCTGAATGA
ACTGCAAGACGAGGCAGCGCGGCTATCGTGGCTGGCCACGACGGGCGTTCCTTGCGCAGCTGTGCTCGAC
GTTGTCACTGAAGCGGGAAGGGACTGGCTGCTATTGGGCGAAGTGCCGGGGCAGGATCTCCTGTCATCTC
ACCTTGCTCCTGCCGAGAAAGTATCCATCATGGCTGATGCAATGCGGCGGCTGCATACGCTTGATCCGGC
TACCTGCCCATTCGACCACCAAGCGAAACATCGCATCGAGCGAGCACGTACTCGGATGGAAGCCGGTCTT
GTCGATCAGGATGATCTGGACGAAGAGCATCAGGGGCTCGCGCCAGCCGAACTGTTCGCCAGGCTCAAGG
CGAGCATGCCCGACGGCGAGGATCTCGTCGTGACCCATGGCGATGCCTGCTTGCCGAATATCATGGTGGA
AAATGGCCGCTTTTCTGGATTCATCGACTGTGGCCGGCTGGGTGTGGCGGACCGCTATCAGGACATAGCG
TTGGCTACCCGTGATATTGCTGAAGAGCTTGGCGGCGAATGGGCTGACCGCTTCCTCGTGCTTTACGGTA
TCGCCGCTCCCGATTCGCAGCGCATCGCCTTCTATCGCCTTCTTGACGAGTTCTTCTGAGCGGGACTCTG
GGGTTCGAAATGACCGACCAAGCGACGCCCAACCTGCCATCACGAGATTTCGATTCCACCGCCGCCTTCT
ATGAAAGGTTGGGCTTCGGAATCGTTTTCCGGGACGCCGGCTGGATGATCCTCCAGCGCGGGGATCTCAT
GCTGGAGTTCTTCGCCCACCCTAGGGGGAGGCTAACTGAAACACGGAAGGAGACAATACCGGAAGGAACC
CGCGCTATGACGGCAATAAAAAGACAGAATAAAACGCACGGTGTTGGGTCGTTTGTTCATAAACGCGGGG
TTCGGTCCCAGGGCTGGCACTCTGTCGATACCCCACCGAGACCCCATTGGGGCCAATACGCCCGCGTTTC
TTCCTTTTCCCCACCCCACCCCCCAAGTTCGGGTGAAGGCCCAGGGCTCGCAGCCAACGTCGGGGCGGCA
GGCCCTGCCATAGCCTCAGGTTACTCATATATACTTTAGATTGATTTAAAACTTCATTTTTAATTTAAAA
GGATCTAGGTGAAGATCCTTTTTGATAATCTCATGACCAAAATCCCTTAACGTGAGTTTTCGTTCCACTG
AGCGTCAGACCCCGTAGAAAAGATCAAAGGATCTTCTTGAGATCCTTTTTTTCTGCGCGTAATCTGCTGC
TTGCAAACAAAAAAACCACCGCTACCAGCGGTGGTTTGTTTGCCGGATCAAGAGCTACCAACTCTTTTTC
CGAAGGTAACTGGCTTCAGCAGAGCGCAGATACCAAATACTGTTCTTCTAGTGTAGCCGTAGTTAGGCCA
CCACTTCAAGAACTCTGTAGCACCGCCTACATACCTCGCTCTGCTAATCCTGTTACCAGTGGCTGCTGCC
AGTGGCGATAAGTCGTGTCTTACCGGGTTGGACTCAAGACGATAGTTACCGGATAAGGCGCAGCGGTCGG
GCTGAACGGGGGGTTCGTGCACACAGCCCAGCTTGGAGCGAACGACCTACACCGAACTGAGATACCTACA
GCGTGAGCTATGAGAAAGCGCCACGCTTCCCGAAGGGAGAAAGGCGGACAGGTATCCGGTAAGCGGCAGG
GTCGGAACAGGAGAGCGCACGAGGGAGCTTCCAGGGGGAAACGCCTGGTATCTTTATAGTCCTGTCGGGT
TTCGCCACCTCTGACTTGAGCGTCGATTTTTGTGATGCTCGTCAGGGGGGCGGAGCCTATGGAAAAACGC
CAGCAACGCGGCCTTTTTACGGTTCCTGGCCTTTTGCTGGCCTTTTGCTCACATGTTCTTTCCTGCGTTA
TCCCCTGATTCTGTG
Features (pLannotate 1.2.2; 14 found; start..end, strand, type, name):
     85..388     +  enhancer       CMV enhancer: human cytomegalovirus immediate early enhancer
    389..592     +  promoter       CMV promoter: human cytomegalovirus (CMV) immediate early promoter
    615..695     +  misc_feature   MCS: multiple cloning site
    703..1390    +  CDS            AmCyan1 (fragment): Anemonia majano cyan fluorescent protein mammalian codon-optimized
   1408..1491    +  CDS            large T antigen (fragment): large T antigen from SV40 (simian virus 40)
   1514..1635    +  polyA_signal   SV40 poly(A) signal: SV40 polyadenylation signal
   1669..2097    -  rep_origin     f1 ori (sequence partly withheld): f1 bacteriophage origin of replication; arrow indicates direction of (+) strand synthesis
   2124..2228    +  promoter       AmpR promoter: bla
   2230..2587    +  promoter       SV40 promoter: SV40 enhancer and early promoter
   2622..3416    +  CDS            NeoR/KanR: aminoglycoside phosphotransferase from Tn5; aph(3')-II (or nptII); confers resistance to neomycin, kanamycin, and G418 (Geneticin®)
   3437..3589    +  CDS            ble (fragment): BLE_KLEPN - Experimental evidence at protein level: Swiss-Prot protein existence level 1. Binding protein with a strong affinity to the bleomycin family of antibiotics. Binds to CL990; an antimitotic-antibiotic compound. From Klebsiella pneumoniae.
   3648..3695    +  polyA_signal   HSV TK poly(A) signal: herpes simplex virus thymidine kinase polyadenylation signal (Cole and Stacy, 1985)
   3786..3802    -  polyA_signal   bGH poly(A) signal (fragment): bovine growth hormone polyadenylation signal
   4024..4612    +  rep_origin     ori: high-copy-number ColE1/pMB1/pBR322/pUC origin of replication
