[The description below was written by a language model from this plasmid's Addgene catalogue record and pLannotate feature annotations shown in this document.]
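Description:
AmCyan1-N1 is an empty mammalian expression backbone of the "N1" type, designed for fusing a protein of interest to the N-terminus of the cyan fluorescent protein AmCyan1, so that the fluorophore sits at the C-terminal end of the fusion. The record lists no insert. In the annotated sequence, the human cytomegalovirus immediate early enhancer and promoter drive transcription through a multiple cloning site placed directly upstream of the mammalian codon-optimized AmCyan1 coding sequence (derived from Anemonia majano), followed by an SV40 polyadenylation signal. A gene cloned in frame into the MCS, without a stop codon, is therefore expressed as an AmCyan1-tagged fusion. The unmodified vector would be expected to express the fluorescent protein alone. The depositor gives an excitation maximum of 453 nm and emission maximum of 486 nm, and notes that AmCyan and AmCyan1 are the same protein.

The plasmid is propagated in E. coli at high copy from a ColE1/pUC-type origin and also carries an f1 phage origin, which permits single-stranded DNA production. A single Tn5 aminoglycoside phosphotransferase (NeoR/KanR) gene provides both selections. A bacterial bla-type promoter upstream of it gives kanamycin resistance in bacteria, while the adjacent SV40 enhancer/early promoter, with an HSV TK polyadenylation signal downstream, gives G418 resistance for selecting stably transfected mammalian cells. The short large T antigen, ble and bGH poly(A) fragments in the automated annotation are most likely partial sequence matches rather than functional elements. The sequenced record is 4,702 nt, slightly shorter than the catalogued 4,750 bp. The vector is typically used for building fluorescent fusions for live-cell localization imaging.
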