Addgene plasmid #54616: AmCyan1-N1
Purpose: (Empty Backbone) Localization: N1 Cloning Vector, Excitation: 453, Emission: 486
Depositing lab: Michael Davidson. Depositing organization: Florida State University, Tallahassee.
Backbone
  Vector backbone: AmCyan1
  Backbone size (bp): 4750
  Vector type: Mammalian Expression
  Selectable markers: Neomycin (select with G418)
  Tag / fusion protein: AmCyan1 (C terminal on backbone)
Growth in bacteria
  Bacterial resistance: Kanamycin, 50 μg/mL
  Growth temperature: 37°C
  Growth strain: DH5alpha
  Copy number: High Copy
Gene/Insert
  Gene/Insert name: None
  Tag / fusion protein: AmCyan1 (C terminal on backbone)
Terms and licenses: Academic/Nonprofit Terms; Industry Terms: Not Available to Industry
Depositor comments: AmCyan = AmCyan1. Excitation = 453; Emission = 486
How to cite: AmCyan1-N1 was a gift from Michael Davidson (Addgene plasmid # 54616 ; http://n2t.net/addgene:54616 ; RRID:Addgene_54616)
