>Addgene plasmid #54616 | AmCyan1-N1 | depositor partial sequence | sequence record 85013 | insert sequence
CGTAACAACTCCGCCCCCATTGACGCAAATGGGCGGTAGGCGTGTACGGTGGGAGGTCTATATAAGCAGA
GCTGGTTTAGTGAACCGTCAGATCCGCTAGCGCTACCGGACTCAGATCTCGAGCTCAAGCTTCGAATTCT
GCAGTCGACGGTACCGCGGGCCCGGGATCCACCGGTCGCCACCATGGCCCTGTCCAACAAGTTCATCGGC
GACGACATGAAGATGACCTACCACATGGACGGCTGCGTGAACGGCCACTACTTCACCGTGAAGGGCGAGG
GCAGCGGCAAGCCCTACGAGGGCACCCAGACCTCCACCTTCAAGGTGACCATGGCCAACGGCGGCCCCCT
GGCCTTCTCCTTCGACATCCTGTCCACCGTGTTCATGTACGGCAACCGCTGCTTCACCGCCTACCCCACC
AGCATGCCCGACTACTTCAAGCAGGCCTTCCCCGACGGCATGTCCTACGAGAGAACCTTCACCTACGAGG
ACGGCGGCGTGGCCACCGCCAGCTGGGAGATCAGCCTGAAGGGCAACTGCTTCGAGCACAAGTCCACCTT
CCACGGCGTGAACTTCCCCGCCGACGGCCCCGTGATGGCCAAGAAGACCACCGGCTGGGACCCCTCCTTC
GAGAAGATGACCGTGTGCGACGGCATCTTGAAGGGCGACGTGACCGCCTTCCTGATGCTGCAGGGCGGCG
GCAACTACAGATGCCAGTTCCACACCTCCTACAAGACCAAGAAGCCCGTGACCATGCCCCCCAACCACGT
GGTGGAGCACCGCATCGCCAGAACCGACCTGGACAAGGGCGGCAACAGCGTGCAGCTGACCGAGCACGCC
GTGGCCCACATCACCTCCGTGGTGCCCTTCTAAGCGGCCGCGACTCTAGATCATAATCAGCCATACCACA
TTTGTAGAGGTTTTACTTGCTTTAAAAAACCTCCACACCTCCCCCTGAACCTGAA
