>Addgene plasmid #54616 | AmCyan1-N1 | addgene partial sequence | sequence record 93163 | CMV-F 5'-CGCAAATGGGCGGTAGGCGTG-3'
GATCTCGAGCTCAAGCTTCGAATTCTGCAGTCGACGGTACCGCGGGCCCGGGATCCACCGGTCGCCACCA
TGGCCCTGTCCAACAAGTTCATCGGCGACGACATGAAGATGACCTACCACATGGACGGCTGCGTGAACGG
CCACTACTTCACCGTGAAGGGCGAGGGCAGCGGCAAGCCCTACGAGGGCACCCAGACCTCCACCTTCAAG
GTGACCATGGCCAACGGCGGCCCCCTGGCCTTCTCCTTCGACATCCTGTCCACCGTGTTCATGTACGGCA
ACCGCTGCTTCACCGCCTACCCCACCAGCATGCCCGACTACTTCAAGCAGGCCTTCCCCGACGGCATGTC
CTACGAGAGAACCTTCACCTACGAGGACGGCGGCGTGGCCACCGCCAGCTGGGAGATCAGCCTGAAGGGC
AACTGCTTCGAGCACAAGTCCACCTTCCACGGCGTGAACTTCCCCGCCGACGGCCCCGTGATGGCCAAGA
AGACCACCGGCTGGGACCCCTCCTTCGAGAAGATGACCGTGTGCGACGGCATCTTGAAGGGCGACGTGAC
CGCCTTCCTGATGCTGCAGGGCGGCGGCAACTACAGATGCCAGTTCCACACCTCCTACAAGACCAAGAAG
CCCGTGACCATGCCCCCCAACCACGTGGTGGAGCACCGCATCGCCAGAACCGACCTGGACAAGGGCGGCA
ACAGCGTGCAGCTGACCGAGCACGCCGTGGCCCACATCACCTCCGTGGTGCCCTTCTAAGCGGCCGCGAC
TCTAGATCATAATCAGCCATACCACATT
